>Addgene plasmid #222879 | L2108-FRB-GPA-20-114 | addgene full sequence | sequence record 440199 | Addgene NGS Result
CGGGAGATCTCCCGATCCCCTATGGTGCACTCTCAGTACAATCTGCTCTGATGCCGCATAGTTAAGCCAG
TATCTGCTCCCTGCTTGTGTGTTGGAGGTCGCTGAGTAGTGCGCGAGCAAAATTTAAGCTACAACAAGGC
AAGGCTTGACCGACAATTGCATGAAGAATCTGCTTAGGGTTAGGCGTTTTGCGCTGCTTCGCGATGTACG
GGCCAGATATACGCGTTGACATTGATTATTGACTAGTTATTAATAGTAATCAATTACGGGGTCATTAGTT
CATAGCCCATATATGGAGTTCCGCGTTACATAACTTACGGTAAATGGCCCGCCTGGCTGACCGCCCAACG
ACCCCCGCCCATTGACGTCAATAATGACGTATGTTCCCATAGTAACGCCAATAGGGACTTTCCATTGACG
TCAATGGGTGGAGTATTTACGGTAAACTGCCCACTTGGCAGTACATCAAGTGTATCATATGCCAAGTACG
CCCCCTATTGACGTCAATGACGGTAAATGGCCCGCCTGGCATTATGCCCAGTACATGACCTTATGGGACT
TTCCTACTTGGCAGTACATCTACGTATTAGTCATCGCTATTACCATGGTGATGCGGTTTTGGCAGTACAT
CAATGGGCGTGGATAGCGGTTTGACTCACGGGGATTTCCAAGTCTCCACCCCATTGACGTCAATGGGAGT
TTGTTTTGGCACCAAAATCAACGGGACTTTCCAAAATGTCGTAACAACTCCGCCCCATTGACGCAAATGG
GCGGTAGGCGTGTACGGTGGGAGGTCTATATAAGCAGAGCTCTCTGGCTAACTAGAGAACCCACTGCTTA
CTGGCTTATCGAAATTAATACGACTCACTATAGGGAGTCCCAAGCTGGCTAGCGCCACCATGTATGGAAA
AATAATCTTTGTATTACTATTGTCAGAAATTGTGAGCATATCAGCAGAGCAGAAACTCATCTCAGAAGAG
GATCTGGGCGCGCCTATGCTCGAGATGTGGCATGAAGGCCTGGAAGAGGCATCTCGTTTGTACTTTGGGG
AAAGGAACGTGAAAGGCATGTTTGAGGTGCTGGAGCCCTTGCATGCTATGATGGAACGGGGCCCCCAGAC
TCTGAAGGAAACATCCTTTAATCAGGCCTATGGTCGAGATTTAATGGAGGCCCAAGAGTGGTGCAGGAAG
TACATGAAATCAGGGAATGTCAAGGACCTCCTCCAAGCCTGGGACCTCTATTATCATGTGTTCCGACGAA
TCTCAAAGACTAGAACCGGTTTAAGTACCACTGAGGTGGCAATGCACACTTCAACCTCTTCTTCAGTCAC
AAAGAGTTACATCTCATCACAGACAAATGATACGCACAAACGGGACACATATGCAGCCACTCCTAGAGCT
CATGAAGTTTCAGAAATTTCTGTTAGAACTGTTTACCCTCCAGAAGAGGAAACCGGAGAAAGGGTACAAC
TTGCCCATCATTTCTCTGAACCAGAGATAACACTCATTATTTTTGGGGTGATGGCTGGTGTTATTGGAAC
GATCCTCTTAATTTCTTACGGTATTCGCCGACTGATAAAGAAAAGCCCATCTGATGTAAAACCTCTCCCC
TCACCTGACACAGACGTGCCTTTAAGTTCTGTTGAAATAGAAAATCCAGAGACAAGTGATCAATTAATTA
AGGGGGGGTCTGGAGGCAGTGGTGGGTCTGGTGGTGGTTCTGGGGGGAGTGGGGGTTCAGGCGTGACCGG
CTACCGGCTGTTCGAGGAGATTCTGTAAGCGGCCGCTCGAGTCTAGAGGGCCCGTTTAAACCCGCTGATC
AGCCTCGACTGTGCCTTCTAGTTGCCAGCCATCTGTTGTTTGCCCCTCCCCCGTGCCTTCCTTGACCCTG
GAAGGTGCCACTCCCACTGTCCTTTCCTAATAAAATGAGGAAATTGCATCGCATTGTCTGAGTAGGTGTC
ATTCTATTCTGGGGGGTGGGGTGGGGCAGGACAGCAAGGGGGAGGATTGGGAAGTCAATAGCAGGCATGC
TGGGGATGCGGTGGGCTCTATGGCTTCTGAGGCGGAAAGAACCAGCTGGGGCTCTAGGGGGTATCCCC
[124 nt withheld, positions 2099-2222]
C
[91 nt withheld, positions 2224-2314]
A
[49 nt withheld, positions 2316-2364]
CCTTTGACGTTGGAGTCCACGTTCTTT
[37 nt withheld, positions 2392-2428]
ACCCTATCTCGGTCTATTCTTTTGATTTATAAGGGATTTTGCCGATTTCGGCCTATTGGTTAAAAAATGA
GCTGATTTAACAAAAATTTAACGCGAATTAATTCTGTGGAATGTGTGTCAGTTAGGCTCAATTAGTCAGC
AACCATAGTCCCGCCCCTAACTCCGCCCATCCCGCCCCTAACTCCGCCCAGTTCCGCCCATTCTCCGCCC
CATGGCTGACTAATTTTTTTTATTTATGCAGAGGCCGAGGCCGCCTCTGCCTCTGAGCTATTCCAGAAGT
AGTGAGGAGGCTTTTTTGGAGGCCTAGGCTTTTGCAAAAAGCTCCCGGGAGCTTGTATATCCATTTTCGG
AGGTTGGGCTTCGGAATCGTTTTCCGGGACGCCGGCTGGATGATCCTCCAGCGCGGGGATCTCATGCTGG
AGTTCTTCGCCCACCCCAACTTGTTTATTGCAGCTTATAATGGTTACAAATAAAGCAATAGCATCACAAA
TTTCACAAATAAAGCATTTTTTTCACTGCATTCTAGTTGTGGTTTGTCCAAACTCATCAATGTATCTTAT
CATGTCTGTATACCGTCGACCTCTAGCTAGAGCTTGGCGTAATCATGGTCATAGCTGTTTCCTGTGTGAA
ATTGTTATCCGCTCACAATTCCACACAACATACGAGCCGGAAGCATAAAGTGTAAAGCCTGGGGTGCCTA
ATGAGTGAGCTAACTCACATTAATTGCGTTGCGCTCACTGCCCGCTTTCCAGTCGGGAAACCTGTCGTGC
CAGCTGCATTAATGAATCGGCCAACGCGCGGGGAGAGGCGGTTTGCGTATTGGGCGCTCTTCCGCTTCCT
CGCTCACTGACTCGCTGCGCTCGGTCGTTCGGCTGCGGCGAGCGGTATCAGCTCACTCAAAGGCGGTAAT
ACGGTTATCCACAGAATCAGGGGATAACGCAGGAAAGAACATGTGAGCAAAAGGCCAGCAAAAGGCCAGG
AACCGTAAAAAGGCCGCGTTGCTGGCGTTTTTCCATAGGCTCCGCCCCCCTGACGAGCATCACAAAAATC
GACGCTCAAGTCAGAGGTGGCGAAACCCGACAGGACTATAAAGATACCAGGCGTTTCCCCCTGGAAGCTC
CCTCGTGCGCTCTCCTGTTCCGACCCTGCCGCTTACCGGATACCTGTCCGCCTTTCTCCCTTCGGGAAGC
GTGGCGCTTTCTCATAGCTCACGCTGTAGGTATCTCAGTTCGGTGTAGGTCGTTCGCTCCAAGCTGGGCT
GTGTGCACGAACCCCCCGTTCAGCCCGACCGCTGCGCCTTATCCGGTAACTATCGTCTTGAGTCCAACCC
GGTAAGACACGACTTATCGCCACTGGCAGCAGCCACTGGTAACAGGATTAGCAGAGCGAGGTATGTAGGC
GGTGCTACAGAGTTCTTGAAGTGGTGGCCTAACTACGGCTACACTAGAAGAACAGTATTTGGTATCTGCG
CTCTGCTGAAGCCAGTTACCTTCGGAAAAAGAGTTGGTAGCTCTTGATCCGGCAAACAAACCACCGCTGG
TAGCGGTGGTTTTTTTGTTTGCAAGCAGCAGATTACGCGCAGAAAAAAAGGATCTCAAGAAGATCCTTTG
ATCTTTTCTACGGGGTCTGACGCTCAGTGGAACGAAAACTCACGTTAAGGGATTTTGGTCATGAGATTAT
CAAAAAGGATCTTCACCTAGATCCTTTTAAATTAAAAATGAAGTTTTAAATCAATCTAAAGTATATATGA
GTAAACTTGGTCTGACAGTTACCAATGCTTAATCAGTGAGGCACCTATCTCAGCGATCTGTCTATTTCGT
TCATCCATAGTTGCCTGACTCCCCGTCGTGTAGATAACTACGATACGGGAGGGCTTACCATCTGGCCCCA
GTGCTGCAATGATACCGCGAGATCCACGCTCACCGGCTCCAGATTTATCAGCAATAAACCAGCCAGCCGG
AAGGGCCGAGCGCAGAAGTGGTCCTGCAACTTTATCCGCCTCCATCCAGTCTATTAATTGTTGCCGGGAA
GCTAGAGTAAGTAGTTCGCCAGTTAATAGTTTGCGCAACGTTGTTGCCATTGCTACAGGCATCGTGGTGT
CACGCTCGTCGTTTGGTATGGCTTCATTCAGCTCCGGTTCCCAACGATCAAGGCGAGTTACATGATCCCC
CATGTTGTGCAAAAAAGCGGTTAGCTCCTTCGGTCCTCCGATCGTTGTCAGAAGTAAGTTGGCCGCAGTG
TTATCACTCATGGTTATGGCAGCACTGCATAATTCTCTTACTGTCATGCCATCCGTAAGATGCTTTTCTG
TGACTGGTGAGTACTCAACCAAGTCATTCTGAGAATAGTGTATGCGGCGACCGAGTTGCTCTTGCCCGGC
GTCAATACGGGATAATACCGCGCCACATAGCAGAACTTTAAAAGTGCTCATCATTGGAAAACGTTCTTCG
GGGCGAAAACTCTCAAGGATCTTACCGCTGTTGAGATCCAGTTCGATGTAACCCACTCGTGCACCCAACT
GATCTTCAGCATCTTTTACTTTCACCAGCGTTTCTGGGTGAGCAAAAACAGGAAGGCAAAATGCCGCAAA
AAAGGGAATAAGGGCGACACGGAAATGTTGAATACTCATACTCTTCCTTTTTCAATATTATTGAAGCATT
TATCAGGGTTATTGTCTCATGAGCGGATACATATTTGAATGTATTTAGAAAAATAAACAAATAGGGGTTC
CGCGCACATTTCCCCGAAAAGTGCCACCTGACGTCGACGGAT
Features (pLannotate 1.2.2; 22 found; start..end, strand, type, name):
     21..73      -  misc_feature   bom (fragment): basis of mobility region from pBR322
    228..607     +  enhancer       CMV enhancer: human cytomegalovirus immediate early enhancer
    608..811     +  promoter       CMV promoter: human cytomegalovirus (CMV) immediate early promoter
    807..840     +  LTR            5' LTR (truncated) (fragment): truncated 5' long terminal repeat (LTR) from HIV-1
    856..874     +  promoter       T7 promoter: promoter for bacteriophage T7 RNA polymerase
    900..956     +  CDS            GYPB (fragment): GLPB_PANTR - Also known as GPB. Experimental evidence at transcript level: Swiss-Prot protein existence level 2. This protein is a minor sialoglycoprotein in erythrocyte membranes. From Pan troglodytes (Chimpanzee).
   1002..1268    +  CDS            FRB*: T2098L mutant of FKBP-rapamycin binding domain of human FRAP binds synthetic ligands such as AP21967
   1284..1673    +  CDS            GYPA (fragment): GLPA_HUMAN - Also known as GPA. Experimental evidence at protein level: Swiss-Prot protein existence level 1. Glycophorin A is the major intrinsic membrane protein of the erythrocyte. The N-terminal glycosylated segment, which lies outside the erythrocyte membrane, has MN blood group receptors. Appears to be important for the function of SLC4A1 and is required for high activity of SLC4A1. May be involved in translocation of SLC4A1 to the plasma membrane. Is a receptor for influenza virus. Is a receptor for Plasmodium falciparum erythrocyte-binding antigen 175 (EBA-175); binding of EBA-175 is d
   1829..1940    +  polyA_signal   bGH poly(A) signal: bovine growth hormone polyadenylation signal
   2057..2078    +  promoter       SV40 promoter (fragment): SV40 enhancer and early promoter
   2099..2527    +  rep_origin     f1 ori (sequence partly withheld): f1 bacteriophage origin of replication; arrow indicates direction of (+) strand synthesis
   2532..2554    +  promoter       SV40 promoter (fragment): SV40 enhancer and early promoter
   2555..2746    +  promoter       SV40 promoter: SV40 early promoter
   2773..2871    +  CDS            ble (fragment): BLE_KLEPN - Experimental evidence at protein level: Swiss-Prot protein existence level 1. Binding protein with a strong affinity to the bleomycin family of antibiotics. Binds to CL990; an antimitotic-antibiotic compound. From Klebsiella pneumoniae.
   2866..2987    +  polyA_signal   SV40 poly(A) signal: SV40 polyadenylation signal
   3060..3076    -  protein_bind   lac operator: The lac repressor binds to the lac operator to inhibit transcription in E. coli. This inhibition can be relieved by adding lactose or isopropyl-β-D-thiogalactopyranoside (IPTG). lac repressor encoded by lacI
   3084..3114    -  promoter       lac promoter: promoter for the E. coli lac operon
   3129..3150    -  protein_bind   CAP binding site: CAP binding activates transcription in the presence of cAMP. E. coli catabolite activator protein
   3163..3255    -  CDS            lacI (fragment): lac repressor; lacI; The lac repressor binds to the lac operator to inhibit transcription in E. coli. This inhibition can be relieved by adding lactose or isopropyl-β-D-thiogalactopyranoside (IPTG).
   3438..4026    -  rep_origin     ori: high-copy-number ColE1/pMB1/pBR322/pUC origin of replication
   4197..5057    -  CDS            AmpR: β-lactamase; bla; confers resistance to ampicillin, carbenicillin, and related antibiotics
   5058..5162    -  promoter       AmpR promoter: bla
