[The description below was written by a language model from this plasmid's Addgene catalogue record and pLannotate feature annotations shown in this document.]
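Description:
L2108-FRB-GPA-20-114 is a mammalian expression plasmid built on a modified pcDNA3.1/Hygro(+) backbone. It encodes one chain of a synthetic rapamycin biosensor that uses a red blood cell membrane protein as its scaffold. In E. coli it is maintained at high copy through a ColE1/pUC-type origin and selected with ampicillin via the β-lactamase gene; an f1 origin is also present. The backbone modification appears to have removed a functional mammalian selection marker. The feature table shows an SV40 early promoter and SV40 poly(A) signal flanking only a short fragment annotated as a bleomycin-resistance gene, and no hygromycin resistance coding sequence is annotated. The plasmid is therefore probably best suited to transient transfection, although the record does not say so explicitly.

The insert lies between retained NheI and NotI sites and is driven by the CMV immediate-early enhancer/promoter, with a T7 promoter just upstream and a bGH polyadenylation signal downstream. The coding sequence begins with a short glycophorin-like segment, likely the signal peptide, though the record does not label it as such. According to the catalogue, an N-terminal Myc tag follows. Next comes the FRB domain, which the annotation tool matched to the T2098L variant, and then human glycophorin A, which supplies the membrane-spanning scaffold. A 20-residue glycine-serine linker and split NanoLuc fragment 114 complete the chain, but neither is picked up in the feature table. Rapamycin-induced association of the extracellular FRB with a partner chain, presumably one carrying FKBP and the complementary luciferase fragment, brings the split halves together and reconstitutes luminescence as the readout.
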