Addgene plasmid #222879: L2108-FRB-GPA-20-114
Purpose: Biosensor chain detecting rapamycin and responding with split Nanoluciferase reconstitution. FRB ectodomain, human Glycophorin A (GPA) scaffold, 20 GS linker, split Nanoluciferase fragment 114.
Depositing lab: Joshua Leonard. Depositing organization: Northwestern University. Publication: Building Synthetic Biosensors Using Red Blood Cell Proteins. Dolberg TB, Gunnels TF, Ling T, Sarnese KA, Crispino JD, Leonard JN. ACS Synth Biol. 2024 Apr 19;13(4):1273-1289. doi: 10.1021/acssynbio.3c00754. Epub 2024 Mar 27. PubMed 38536408.
Backbone
  Vector backbone: Modified pcDNA3.1/Hygro(+)
  Backbone manufacturer: Thermo Fisher
  Backbone size w/o insert (bp): 4305
  Vector type: Mammalian Expression
Growth in bacteria
  Bacterial resistance: Ampicillin, 100 μg/mL
  Growth temperature: 37°C
  Growth strain: DH5alpha
  Copy number: High Copy
Gene/Insert
  Gene/Insert name: FRB-GPA-20GS-NanoLuc114
  Species: H. sapiens (human), Synthetic
  Insert size (bp): 892
  Promoter: CMV
  Tag / fusion protein: Myc (N terminal on insert)
  Cloning method: Restriction Enzyme; 5′ cloning site NheI (not destroyed); 3′ cloning site NotI (not destroyed)
Terms and licenses: Academic/Nonprofit Terms; Industry Terms: Not Available to Industry
Depositor comments: Please visit https://doi.org/10.1101/2023.12.16.571988 for bioRxiv preprint.
How to cite: L2108-FRB-GPA-20-114 was a gift from Joshua Leonard (Addgene plasmid # 222879 ; http://n2t.net/addgene:222879 ; RRID:Addgene_222879)
